Addgene plasmid #138268: pSB1A2QS
Purpose: MINPA Gene circuit expression in E. coli. GFP serves as a reporter for Plux/tet promoter activity. mCherry serves as reporter for Para/lac promoter activity
Depositing lab: Xiao Wang. Depositing organization: Arizona State University. Publication: Engineering of a synthetic quadrastable gene network to approach Waddington landscape and cell fate determination. Wu F, Su RQ, Lai YC, Wang X. Elife. 2017 Apr 11;6. doi: 10.7554/eLife.23702. PubMed 28397688.
Backbone
  Vector backbone: pSB1A2
  Vector type: Bacterial Expression, Synthetic Biology
Growth in bacteria
  Bacterial resistance: Kanamycin, 50 μg/mL
  Growth temperature: 37°C
  Growth strain: DH5alpha
  Copy number: High Copy
Gene/Insert 1
  Gene/Insert name: AraC-TetR operon
  Species: Synthetic
  Promoter: Para/lac
  Cloning method: Restriction Enzyme; 5′ cloning site Unknown (unknown if destroyed); 3′ cloning site Unknown (unknown if destroyed)
  Sequencing primers: 5′ Unknown
Gene/Insert 2
  Gene/Insert name: LuxR-LacI operon
  Species: Synthetic
  Promoter: Plux/tet
  Cloning method: Restriction Enzyme; 5′ cloning site Unknown (unknown if destroyed); 3′ cloning site Unknown (unknown if destroyed)
  Sequencing primers: 5′ Unknown
Gene/Insert 3
  Gene/Insert name: mCherry
  Species: Synthetic
  Promoter: Para/lac
  Cloning method: Restriction Enzyme; 5′ cloning site Unknown (unknown if destroyed); 3′ cloning site Unknown (unknown if destroyed)
  Sequencing primers: 5′ Unknown
Gene/Insert 4
  Gene/Insert name: GFP
  Species: Synthetic
  Promoter: Plux/tet
  Cloning method: Restriction Enzyme; 5′ cloning site Unknown (unknown if destroyed); 3′ cloning site Unknown (unknown if destroyed)
  Sequencing primers: 5′ Unknown
Resource information
  A portion of this plasmid was derived from a plasmid made by: Para/lac promoter was a gift from Dr. James Collins
Terms and licenses: Academic/Nonprofit Terms; Industry Terms: Not Available to Industry
How to cite: pSB1A2QS was a gift from Xiao Wang (Addgene plasmid # 138268 ; http://n2t.net/addgene:138268 ; RRID:Addgene_138268)
