[The description below was written by a language model from this plasmid's Addgene catalogue record and pLannotate feature annotations shown in this document.]
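Description:
pSB1A2QS is a high-copy bacterial expression plasmid of about 9 kb that carries the complete MINPA synthetic gene circuit for E. coli, assembled in BioBrick format between the standard prefix and suffix. The catalogue names the backbone as pSB1A2, a designation that normally implies ampicillin resistance. However, both the listed selection and the sequenced record show a kanamycin resistance gene (aph(3')-Ia) next to a ColE1/pUC-type origin, and no ampicillin marker is annotated.

The payload consists of four transcription units in the same orientation, each closed by tandem rrnB T1 and T7Te terminators. The hybrid Para/lac promoter, annotated as an araBAD promoter fragment flanked by lac operators, drives an operon encoding AraC and TetR. The hybrid Plux/tet promoter, detected only through its tet-operator-containing segment, drives an operon encoding LuxR and LacI. AraC and LuxR are activators of their own promoters, so each node is self-activating. TetR and LacI each repress the other node's promoter, which gives mutual inhibition. AraC, TetR and LacI carry LVA-type ssrA degradation tags that shorten protein half-life, while no tag is annotated on LuxR.

Separate copies of the two promoters drive the reporters, with mCherry reading out Para/lac activity and GFP reading out Plux/tet activity. The automated annotation labels the GFP reading frame as a related fluorescent protein. It also places Myc-like hits upstream of the Para/lac promoters, and these are probably spurious matches within promoter sequence rather than real epitope tags.

The associated work uses this circuit to study multistability, specifically a quadrastable network modelling cell fate decisions, with the cell state followed by two-colour fluorescence.
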