Features (pLannotate 1.2.2; 35 found; start..end, strand, type, name):
     77..106     +  CDS            Myc: Myc (human c-Myc proto-oncogene) epitope tag
    238..269     +  promoter       araBAD promoter (fragment): araBAD; promoter of the L-arabinose operon of E. coli; the araC regulatory gene is transcribed in the opposite direction (Guzman et al., 1995)
    314..330     +  protein_bind   lac operator: The lac repressor binds to the lac operator to inhibit transcription in E. coli. This inhibition can be relieved by adding lactose or isopropyl-β-D-thiogalactopyranoside (IPTG). lac repressor encoded by lacI
    366..1241    +  CDS            araC: ARAC_ECOLI - Experimental evidence at protein level: Swiss-Prot protein existence level 1. Transcription factor that regulates the expression of several genes involved in the transport and metabolism of L-arabinose (PubMed:4362626, PubMed:328165, PubMed:6251457, PubMed:2962192, PubMed:6319708, PubMed:2231717, PubMed:1447222). Functions both as a positive and a negative regulator (PubMed:328165, PubMed:6251457). In the presence of arabinose, activates the expression of the araBAD, araE, araFGH and araJ promoters (PubMed:4362626, PubMed:328165, PubMed:6251457, PubMed:2962192, PubMed:6319708, Pub
   1242..1274    +  CDS            ssrA tag (LVA): C-terminal peptide that mediates degradation in bacteria through the ClpXP and ClpAP proteases (McGinness et al., 2006) mutant LVA variant that confers accelerated degradation under some conditions (Andersen et al., 1998)
   1332..1952    +  CDS            tetR: TETR2_ECOLX - Experimental evidence at protein level: Swiss-Prot protein existence level 1. TetR is the repressor of the tetracycline resistance element; its N-terminal region forms a helix-turn-helix structure and binds DNA. Binding of tetracycline to TetR reduces the repressor affinity for the tetracycline resistance gene (tetA) promoter operator sites. From Escherichia coli.
   1953..1985    +  CDS            ssrA tag (LVA): C-terminal peptide that mediates degradation in bacteria through the ClpXP and ClpAP proteases (McGinness et al., 2006) mutant LVA variant that confers accelerated degradation under some conditions (Andersen et al., 1998)
   2033..2104    +  terminator     rrnB T1 terminator: transcription terminator T1 from the E. coli rrnB gene
   2120..2147    +  terminator     T7Te terminator: phage T7 early transcription terminator
   2214..2237    +  promoter       PLtetO-1 promoter (fragment): modified phage lambda PL promoter with tet operator sites (Lutz and Bujard, 1997)
   2260..3009    +  CDS            luxR: LUXR_ALIFS - Experimental evidence at protein level: Swiss-Prot protein existence level 1. Transcriptional activator of the bioluminescence operon. Binds to the OHHL autoinducer. From Aliivibrio fischeri (Vibrio fischeri).
   3076..4155    +  CDS            lacI: lac repressor; lacI; The lac repressor binds to the lac operator to inhibit transcription in E. coli. This inhibition can be relieved by adding lactose or isopropyl-β-D-thiogalactopyranoside (IPTG).
   4156..4188    +  CDS            ssrA tag (LVA): C-terminal peptide that mediates degradation in bacteria through the ClpXP and ClpAP proteases (McGinness et al., 2006) mutant LVA variant that confers accelerated degradation under some conditions (Andersen et al., 1998)
   4236..4307    +  terminator     rrnB T1 terminator: transcription terminator T1 from the E. coli rrnB gene
   4323..4350    +  terminator     T7Te terminator: phage T7 early transcription terminator
   4367..4383    +  protein_bind   lac operator: The lac repressor binds to the lac operator to inhibit transcription in E. coli. This inhibition can be relieved by adding lactose or isopropyl-β-D-thiogalactopyranoside (IPTG). lac repressor encoded by lacI
   4399..4617    +  CDS            N-MYC2 (fragment): MYC2_MARMO - Protein inferred from homology: Swiss-Prot protein existence level 3. From Marmota monax (Woodchuck).
   4585..4614    +  CDS            Myc: Myc (human c-Myc proto-oncogene) epitope tag
   4746..4777    +  promoter       araBAD promoter (fragment): araBAD; promoter of the L-arabinose operon of E. coli; the araC regulatory gene is transcribed in the opposite direction (Guzman et al., 1995)
   4822..4838    +  protein_bind   lac operator: The lac repressor binds to the lac operator to inhibit transcription in E. coli. This inhibition can be relieved by adding lactose or isopropyl-β-D-thiogalactopyranoside (IPTG). lac repressor encoded by lacI
   4874..5581    +  CDS            mCherry: mCherry is a basic (constitutively fluorescent) red fluorescent protein published in 2004, derived from Discosoma sp.. It is reported to be a very rapidly-maturing monomer with low acid sensitivity.
   5604..5675    +  terminator     rrnB T1 terminator: transcription terminator T1 from the E. coli rrnB gene
   5691..5718    +  terminator     T7Te terminator: phage T7 early transcription terminator
   5785..5808    +  promoter       PLtetO-1 promoter (fragment): modified phage lambda PL promoter with tet operator sites (Lutz and Bujard, 1997)
   5831..6544    +  CDS            hfriFP: hfriFP is a fluorescent protein published in 2013, derived from Herbaspirillum frisingense.
   6567..6638    +  terminator     rrnB T1 terminator: transcription terminator T1 from the E. coli rrnB gene
   6654..6681    +  terminator     T7Te terminator: phage T7 early transcription terminator
   6688..6708    +  misc_feature   BioBrick suffix: universal suffix for all parts
   6709..6766    +  terminator     his operon terminator: This putative transcriptin terminator from the E. coli his operon has a 2-bp deletion introduced during synthesis. Its efficiency has not been determined.
   6961..7549    -  rep_origin     ori: high-copy-number ColE1/pMB1/pBR322/pUC origin of replication
   7782..8597    -  CDS            KanR: aminoglycoside phosphotransferase; aph(3')-Ia; confers resistance to kanamycin in bacteria or G418 (Geneticin®) in eukaryotes
   8824..8867    -  terminator     bacterial terminator: putative bacterial transcription terminator
   8870..8891    +  misc_feature   BioBrick prefix: BioBrick prefix for parts that do not start with "ATG"
   8894..8910    +  protein_bind   lac operator: The lac repressor binds to the lac operator to inhibit transcription in E. coli. This inhibition can be relieved by adding lactose or isopropyl-β-D-thiogalactopyranoside (IPTG). lac repressor encoded by lacI
   8924..9035    +  CDS            c-Myc (fragment): human c-Myc proto-oncogene
>Addgene plasmid #138268 | pSB1A2QS | addgene full sequence | sequence record 288132 | Addgene NGS Result
GGAAAACAATGAAAAGGCCCCCAAGGTAGTTATCCTTAAAAAAGCCACAGCATACATCCTGTCCGTCCAA
GCAGAGGAGCAAAAGCTCATTTCTGAAGAGGACTTGTTGCGGAAACGACGAGAACAGTTGAAACACAAAC
TTGAACAGCTACGGAACTCTTGTGCGTAAGGAAAAGTAAGGAAAACGATTCCTTCTAACAGAAATGTCCT
GAGTCACCTATGAACTGTCGATTCGAGCATAGCATTTTTATCCATAAGATTAGCGGATCATAATCTTTAC
AATTTTGAGCGCTCACAATTATGATAGATTCAGTTGTGAGCGGATAACAATTTCACACATACTAGAGAAA
GAGGAGAAATACTAGATGGCTGAAGCGCAAAATGATCCCCTGCTGCCGGGATACTCGTTTAACGCCCATC
TGGTGGCGGGTTTAACGCCGATTGAGGCCAATGGTTATCTCGATTTTTTTATCGACCGACCGCTGGGAAT
GAAAGGTTATATTCTCAATCTCACCATTCGCGGTCAGGGGGTGGTGAAAAATCAGGGACGAGAATTTGTC
TGCCGACCGGGTGATATTTTGCTGTTCCCGCCAGGAGAGATTCATCACTACGGTCGTCATCCGGAGGCTC
GCGAATGGTATCACCAGTGGGTTTACTTTCGTCCGCGCGCCTACTGGCATGAATGGCTTAACTGGCCGTC
AATATTTGCCAATACGGGTTTCTTTCGCCCGGATGAAGCGCACCAGCCGCATTTCAGCGACCTGTTTGGG
CAAATCATTAACGCCGGGCAAGGGGAAGGGCGCTATTCGGAGCTGCTGGCGATAAATCTGCTTGAGCAAT
TGTTACTGCGGCGCATGGAAGCGATTAACGAGTCGCTCCATCCACCGATGGATAATCGGGTACGCGAGGC
TTGTCAGTACATCAGCGATCACCTGGCAGACAGCAATTTTGATATCGCCAGCGTCGCACAGCATGTTTGC
CTGTCGCCGTCGCGTCTGTCACATCTTTTCCGCCAGCAGTTAGGGATTAGCGTCTTAAGCTGGCGCGAGG
ACCAACGCATCAGCCAGGCGAAGCTGCTTTTGAGCACTACCCGGATGCCTATCGCCACCGTCGGTCGCAA
TGTTGGTTTTGACGATCAACTCTATTTCTCGCGAGTATTTAAAAAATGCACCGGGGCCAGCCCGAGCGAG
TTCCGTGCCGGTTGTGAAGAAAAAGTGAATGATGTAGCCGTCAAGTTGTCAGCTGCAAACGACGAAAACT
ACGCTTTAGTAGCTTAATAACACTGATAGTGCTAGTGTAGATCACTACTAGAGAAAGAGGAGAAATACTA
GATGTCCAGATTAGATAAAAGTAAAGTGATTAACAGCGCATTAGAGCTGCTTAATGAGGTCGGAATCGAA
GGTTTAACAACCCGTAAACTCGCCCAGAAGCTAGGTGTAGAGCAGCCTACATTGTATTGGCATGTAAAAA
ATAAGCGGGCTTTGCTCGACGCCTTAGCCATTGAGATGTTAGATAGGCACCATACTCACTTTTGCCCTTT
AGAAGGGGAAAGCTGGCAAGATTTTTTACGTAATAACGCTAAAAGTTTTAGATGTGCTTTACTAAGTCAT
CGCGATGGAGCAAAAGTACATTTAGGTACACGGCCTACAGAAAAACAGTATGAAACTCTCGAAAATCAAT
TAGCCTTTTTATGCCAACAAGGTTTTTCACTAGAGAATGCATTATATGCACTCAGCGCTGTGGGGCATTT
TACTTTAGGTTGCGTATTGGAAGATCAAGAGCATCAAGTCGCTAAAGAAGAAAGGGAAACACCTACTACT
GATAGTATGCCGCCATTATTACGACAAGCTATCGAATTATTTGATCACCAAGGTGCAGAGCCAGCCTTCT
TATTCGGCCTTGAATTGATCATATGCGGATTAGAAAAACAACTTAAATGTGAAAGTGGGTCCGCTGCAAA
CGACGAAAACTACGCTTTAGTAGCTTAATAACACTGATAGTGCTAGTGTAGATCACTACTAGAGCCAGGC
ATCAAATAAAACGAAAGGCTCAGTCGAAAGACTGGGCCTTTCGTTTTATCTGTTGTTTGTCGGTGAACGC
TCTCTACTAGAGTCACACTGGCTCACCTTCGGGTGGGCCTTTCTGCGTTTATATACTAGAGACCTGTAGG
ATCGTACAGGTTTACGCAAGAAAATGGTTTGTTATAGTCGAATATCCCTATCAGTGATAGAGATACTAGA
GAAAGAGGAGAAATACTAGATGAAAAACATAAATGCCGACGACACATACAGAATAATTAATAAAATTAAA
GCTTGTAGAAGCAATAATGATATTAATCAATGCTTATCTGATATGACTAAAATGGTACATTGTGAATATT
ATTTACTCGCGATCATTTATCCTCATTCTATGGTTAAATCTGATATTTCAATCCTAGATAATTACCCTAA
AAAATGGAGGCAATATTATGATGACGCTAATTTAATAAAATATGATCCTATAGTAGATTATTCTAACTCC
AATCATTCACCAATTAATTGGAATATATTTGAAAACAATGCTGTAAATAAAAAATCTCCAAATGTAATTA
AAGAAGCGAAAACATCAGGTCTTATCACTGGGTTTAGTTTCCCTATTCATACGGCTAACAATGGCTTCGG
AATGCTTAGTTTTGCACATTCAGAAAAAGACAACTATATAGATAGTTTATTTTTACATGCGTGTATGAAC
ATACCATTAATTGTTCCTTCTCTAGTTGATAATTATCGAAAAATAAATATAGCAAATAATAAATCAAACA
ACGATTTAACCAAAAGAGAAAAAGAATGTTTAGCGTGGGCATGCGAAGGAAAAAGCTCTTGGGATATTTC
AAAAATATTAGGTTGCAGTGAGCGTACTGTCACTTTCCATTTAACCAATGCGCAAATGAAACTCAATACA
ACAAACCGCTGCCAAAGTATTTCTAAAGCAATTTTAACAGGAGCAATTGATTGCCCATACTTTAAAAATT
AATAACACTGATAGTGCTAGTGTAGATCACTACTAGAGAAAGAGGAGAAATACTAGATGGTGAATGTGAA
ACCAGTAACGTTATACGATGTCGCAGAGTATGCCGGTGTCTCTTATCAGACCGTTTCCCGCGTGGTGAAC
CAGGCCAGCCACGTTTCTGCGAAAACGCGGGAAAAAGTGGAAGCGGCGATGGCGGAGCTGAATTACATTC
CCAACCGCGTGGCACAACAACTGGCGGGCAAACAGTCGTTGCTGATTGGCGTTGCCACCTCCAGTCTGGC
CCTGCACGCGCCGTCGCAAATTGTCGCGGCGATTAAATCTCGCGCCGATCAACTGGGTGCCAGCGTGGTG
GTGTCGATGGTAGAACGAAGCGGCGTCGAAGCCTGTAAAGCGGCGGTGCACAATCTTCTCGCGCAACGCG
TCAGTGGGCTGATCATTAACTATCCGCTGGATGACCAGGATGCCATTGCTGTGGAAGCTGCCTGCACTAA
TGTTCCGGCGTTATTTCTTGATGTCTCTGACCAGACACCCATCAACAGTATTATTTTCTCCCATGAAGAC
GGTACGCGACTGGGCGTGGAGCATCTGGTCGCATTGGGTCACCAGCAAATCGCGCTGTTAGCGGGCCCAT
TAAGTTCTGTCTCGGCGCGTCTGCGTCTGGCTGGCTGGCATAAATATCTCACTCGCAATCAAATTCAGCC
GATAGCGGAACGGGAAGGCGACTGGAGTGCCATGTCCGGTTTTCAACAAACCATGCAAATGCTGAATGAG
GGCATCGTTCCCACTGCGATGCTGGTTGCCAACGATCAGATGGCGCTGGGCGCAATGCGCGCCATTACCG
AGTCCGGGCTGCGCGTTGGTGCGGATATCTCGGTAGTGGGATACGACGATACCGAAGACAGCTCATGTTA
TATCCCGCCGTTAACCACCATCAAACAGGATTTTCGCCTGCTGGGGCAAACCAGCGTGGACCGCTTGCTG
CAACTCTCTCAGGGCCAGGCGGTGAAGGGCAATCAGCTGTTGCCCGTCTCACTGGTGAAAAGAAAAACCA
CCCTGGCGCCCAATACGCAAACCGCCTCTCCCCGCGCGTTGGCCGATTCATTAATGCAGCTGGCACGACA
GGTTTCCCGACTGGAAAGCGGGCAGGCTGCAAACGACGAAAACTACGCTTTAGTAGCTTAATAACTCTGA
TAGTGCTAGTGTAGATCTCTACTAGAGCCAGGCATCAAATAAAACGAAAGGCTCAGTCGAAAGACTGGGC
CTTTCGTTTTATCTGTTGTTTGTCGGTGAACGCTCTCTACTAGAGTCACACTGGCTCACCTTCGGGTGGG
CCTTTCTGCGTTTATATACTAGAGAATTGTGAGCGGATAACAAATTCACACAGGGCCCTCGGACACCGAG
GAGAATGTCAAGAGGCGAACACACAACGTCTTGGAGCGCCAGAGGAGGAACGAGCTAAAACGGAGCTTTT
TTGCCCTGCGTGACCAGATCCCGGAGTTGGAAAACAATGAAAAGGCCCCCAAGGTAGTTATCCTTAAAAA
AGCCACAGCATACATCCTGTCCGTCCAAGCAGAGGAGCAAAAGCTCATTTCTGAAGAGGACTTGTTGCGG
AAACGACGAGAACAGTTGAAACACAAACTTGAACAGCTACGGAACTCTTGTGCGTAAGGAAAAGTAAGGA
AAACGATTCCTTCTAACAGAAATGTCCTGAGTCACCTATGAACTGTCGATTCGAGCATAGCATTTTTATC
CATAAGATTAGCGGATCATAATCTTTACAATTTTGAGCGCTCACAATTATGATAGATTCAGTTGTGAGCG
GATAACAATTTCACACATACTAGAGAAAGAGGAGAAATACTAGATGGTGAGCAAGGGCGAGGAGGATAAC
ATGGCCATCATCAAGGAGTTCATGCGCTTCAAGGTGCACATGGAGGGCTCCGTGAACGGCCACGAGTTCG
AGATCGAGGGCGAGGGCGAGGGCCGCCCCTACGAGGGCACCCAGACCGCCAAGCTGAAGGTGACCAAGGG
TGGCCCCCTGCCCTTCGCCTGGGACATCCTGTCCCCTCAGTTCATGTACGGCTCCAAGGCCTACGTGAAG
CACCCCGCCGACATCCCCGACTACTTGAAGCTGTCCTTCCCCGAGGGCTTCAAGTGGGAGCGCGTGATGA
ACTTCGAGGACGGCGGCGTGGTGACCGTGACCCAGGACTCCTCCTTGCAGGACGGCGAGTTCATCTACAA
GGTGAAGCTGCGCGGCACCAACTTCCCCTCCGACGGCCCCGTAATGCAGAAGAAGACCATGGGCTGGGAG
GCCTCCTCCGAGCGGATGTACCCCGAGGACGGCGCCCTGAAGGGCGAGATCAAGCAGAGGCTGAAGCTGA
AGGACGGCGGCCACTACGACGCTGAGGTCAAGACCACCTACAAGGCCAAGAAGCCCGTGCAGCTGCCCGG
CGCCTACAACGTCAACATCAAGTTGGACATCACCTCCCACAACGAGGACTACACCATCGTGGAACAGTAC
GAACGCGCCGAGGGCCGCCACTCCACCGGCGGCATGGACGAGCTGTACAAGTAATAATACTAGAGCCAGG
CATCAAATAAAACGAAAGGCTCAGTCGAAAGACTGGGCCTTTCGTTTTATCTGTTGTTTGTCGGTGAACG
CTCTCTACTAGAGTCACACTGGCTCACCTTCGGGTGGGCCTTTCTGCGTTTATATACTAGAGACCTGTAG
GATCGTACAGGTTTACGCAAGAAAATGGTTTGTTATAGTCGAATATCCCTATCAGTGATAGAGATACTAG
AGAAAGAGGAGAAATACTAGATGCGTAAAGGAGAAGAACTTTTCACTGGAGTTGTCCCAATTCTTGTTGA
ATTAGATGGTGATGTTAATGGGCACAAATTTTCTGTCAGTGGAGAGGGTGAAGGTGATGCAACATACGGA
AAACTTACCCTTAAATTTATTTGCACTACTGGAAAACTACCTGTTCCATGGCCAACACTTGTCACTACTT
TCGGTTATGGTGTTCAATGCTTTGCGAGATACCCAGATCATATGAAACAGCATGACTTTTTCAAGAGTGC
CATGCCCGAAGGTTATGTACAGGAAAGAACTATATTTTTCAAAGATGACGGGAACTACAAGACACGTGCT
GAAGTCAAGTTTGAAGGTGATACCCTTGTTAATAGAATCGAGTTAAAAGGTATTGATTTTAAAGAAGATG
GAAACATTCTTGGACACAAATTGGAATACAACTATAACTCACACAATGTATACATCATGGCAGACAAACA
AAAGAATGGAATCAAAGTTAACTTCAAAATTAGACACAACATTGAAGATGGAAGCGTTCAACTAGCAGAC
CATTATCAACAAAATACTCCAATTGGCGATGGCCCTGTCCTTTTACCAGACAACCATTACCTGTCCACAC
AATCTGCCCTTTCGAAAGATCCCAACGAAAAGAGAGACCACATGGTCCTTCTTGAGTTTGTAACAGCTGC
TGGGATTACACATGGCATGGATGAACTATACAAATAATAATACTAGAGCCAGGCATCAAATAAAACGAAA
GGCTCAGTCGAAAGACTGGGCCTTTCGTTTTATCTGTTGTTTGTCGGTGAACGCTCTCTACTAGAGTCAC
ACTGGCTCACCTTCGGGTGGGCCTTTCTGCGTTTATATACTAGTAGCGGCCGCTGCAGTCCGGCAAAAAA
GGGCAAGGTGTCACCACCCTGCCCTTTTTCTTTAAAACCGAAAAGATTACTTCGCGTTATGCAGGCTTCC
TCGCTCACTGACTCGCTGCGCTCGGTCGTTCGGCTGCGGCGAGCGGTATCAGCTCACTCAAAGGCGGTAA
TACGGTTATCCACAGAATCAGGGGATAACGCAGGAAAGAACATGTGAGCAAAAGGCCAGCAAAAGGCCAG
GAACCGTAAAAAGGCCGCGTTGCTGGCGTTTTTCCACAGGCTCCGCCCCCCTGACGAGCATCACAAAAAT
CGACGCTCAAGTCAGAGGTGGCGAAACCCGACAGGACTATAAAGATACCAGGCGTTTCCCCCTGGAAGCT
CCCTCGTGCGCTCTCCTGTTCCGACCCTGCCGCTTACCGGATACCTGTCCGCCTTTCTCCCTTCGGGAAG
CGTGGCGCTTTCTCATAGCTCACGCTGTAGGTATCTCAGTTCGGTGTAGGTCGTTCGCTCCAAGCTGGGC
TGTGTGCACGAACCCCCCGTTCAGCCCGACCGCTGCGCCTTATCCGGTAACTATCGTCTTGAGTCCAACC
CGGTAAGACACGACTTATCGCCACTGGCAGCAGCCACTGGTAACAGGATTAGCAGAGCGAGGTATGTAGG
CGGTGCTACAGAGTTCTTGAAGTGGTGGCCTAACTACGGCTACACTAGAAGAACAGTATTTGGTATCTGC
GCTCTGCTGAAGCCAGTTACCTTCGGAAAAAGAGTTGGTAGCTCTTGATCCGGCAAACAAACCACCGCTG
GTAGCGGTGGTTTTTTTGTTTGCAAGCAGCAGATTACGCGCAGAAAAAAAGGATCTCAAGAAGATCCTTT
GATCTTTTCTACGGGGTCTGACGCTCAGTGGAACGAAAACTCACGTTAAGGGATTTTGGTCATGAGATTA
TCAAAAAGGATCTTCACCTAGATCCTTTTAAATTAAAAATGAAGTTTTAAATCAATCTAAAGTATATATG
AGTAAACTTGGTCTGACAGCTCGAGTCCCGTCAAGTCAGCGTAATGCTCTGCCAGTGTTACAACCAATTA
ACCAATTCTGATTAGAAAAACTCATCGAGCATCAAATGAAACTGCAATTTATTCATATCAGGATTATCAA
TACCATATTTTTGAAAAAGCCGTTTCTGTAATGAAGGAGAAAACTCACCGAGGCAGTTCCATAGGATGGC
AAGATCCTGGTATCGGTCTGCGATTCCGACTCGTCCAACATCAATACAACCTATTAATTTCCCCTCGTCA
AAAATAAGGTTATCAAGTGAGAAATCACCATGAGTGACGACTGAATCCGGTGAGAATGGCAAAAGCTTAT
GCATTTCTTTCCAGACTTGTTCAACAGGCCAGCCATTACGCTCGTCATCAAAATCACTCGCATCAACCAA
ACCGTTATTCATTCGTGATTGCGCCTGAGCGAGACGAAATACGCGATCGCTGTTAAAAGGACAATTACAA
ACAGGAATCGAATGCAACCGGCGCAGGAACACTGCCAGCGCATCAACAATATTTTCACCTGAATCAGGAT
ATTCTTCTAATACCTGGAATGCTGTTTTCCCGGGGATCGCAGTGGTGAGTAACCATGCATCATCAGGAGT
ACGGATAAAATGCTTGATGGTCGGAAGAGGCATAAATTCCGTCAGCCAGTTTAGTCTGACCATCTCATCT
GTAACATCATTGGCAACGCTACCTTTGCCATGTTTCAGAAACAACTCTGGCGCATCGGGCTTCCCATACA
ATCGATAGATTGTCGCACCTGATTGCCCGACATTATCGCGAGCCCATTTATACCCATATAAATCAGCATC
CATGTTGGAATTTAATCGCGGCCTGGAGCAAGACGTTTCCCGTTGAATATGGCTCATAACACCCCTTGTA
TTACTGTTTATGTAAGCAGACAGTTTTATTGTTCATGATGATATATTTTTATCTTGTGCAATGTAACATC
AGAGATTTTGAGACACAACGTGGCTTTGTTGAATAAATCGAACTTTTGCTGAGTTGAAGGATCAGCTCGA
GTGCCACTTGACGTCTAAGAAACCATTATTATCATGACATTAACCTATAAAAATAGGCGTATCACGAGGC
AGAATTTCAGATAAAAAAAATCCTTAGCTTTCGCTAAGGATGATTTCTGGAATTCGCGGCCGCTTCTAGA
GAATTGTGAGCGGATAACAAATTCACACAGGGCCCTCGGACACCGAGGAGAATGTCAAGAGGCGAACACA
CAACGTCTTGGAGCGCCAGAGGAGGAACGAGCTAAAACGGAGCTTTTTTGCCCTGCGTGACCAGATCCCG
GAGTT
